>Addgene plasmid | pICH45173 | analyzer sequence | sequence record 75016
TACTTGAGACCACGAAGTGGCTCTTCAGTGGACGAAAGGGCCTCGTGATACGCCTATTTTTATAGGTTAA
TGTCATGATAATAATGGTTTCTTAGACGTCAGGTGGCACTTTTCGGGGAAATGTGCGCGGAACCCCTATT
TGTTTATTTTTCTAAATACATTCAAATATGTATCCGCTCATGAGACAATAACCCTGATAAATGCTTCAAT
AATATTGAAAAAGGAAGAGTATGCGCTCACGCAACTGGTCCAGAACCTTGACCGAACGCAGCGGTGGTAA
CGGCGCAGTGGCGGTTTTCATGGCTTGTTATGACTGTTTTTTTGGGGTACAGTCTATGCCTCGGGCATCC
AAGCAGCAAGCGCGTTACGCCGTGGGTCGATGTTTGATGTTATGGAGCAGCAACGATGTTACGCAGCAGG
GCAGTCGCCCTAAAACAAAGTTAAACATCATGAGGGAAGCGGTGATCGCCGAAGTATCGACTCAACTATC
AGAGGTAGTTGGCGTCATCGAGCGCCATCTCGAACCGACGTTGCTGGCCGTACATTTGTACGGCTCCGCA
GTGGATGGCGGCCTGAAGCCACACAGCGATATTGATTTGCTGGTTACGGTGACCGTAAGGCTTGATGAAA
CAACGCGGCGAGCTTTGATCAACGACCTTTTGGAAACTTCGGCTTCCCCTGGAGAGAGCGAGATTCTCCG
CGCTGTAGAAGTCACCATTGTTGTGCACGACGACATCATTCCGTGGCGTTATCCAGCTAAGCGCGAACTG
CAATTTGGAGAATGGCAGCGCAATGACATTCTTGCAGGTATCTTCGAGCCAGCCACGATCGACATTGATC
TGGCTATCTTGCTGACAAAAGCAAGAGAACATAGCGTTGCCTTGGTAGGTCCAGCGGCGGAGGAACTCTT
TGATCCGGTTCCTGAACAGGATCTATTTGAGGCGCTAAATGAAACCTTAACGCTATGGAACTCGCCGCCC
GACTGGGCTGGCGATGAGCGAAATGTAGTGCTTACGTTGTCCCGCATTTGGTACAGCGCAGTAACCGGCA
AAATCGCGCCGAAGGATGTCGCTGCCGACTGGGCAATGGAGCGCCTGCCGGCCCAGTATCAGCCCGTCAT
ACTTGAAGCTAGACAGGCTTATCTTGGACAAGAAGAAGATCGCTTGGCCTCGCGCGCAGATCAGTTGGAA
GAATTTGTCCATTACGTAAAAGGCGAGATCACCAAGGTAGTCGGCAAATAACTGTCAGACCAAGTTTACT
CATATATACTTTAGATTGATTTAAAACTTCATTTTTAATTTAAAAGGATCTAGGTGAAGATCCTTTTTGA
TAATCTCATGACCAAAATCCCTTAACGTGAGTTTTCGTTCCACTGAGCGTCAGACCCCGTAGAAAAGATC
AAAGGATCTTCTTGAGATCCTTTTTTTCTGCGCGTAATCTGCTGCTTGCAAACAAAAAAACCACCGCTAC
CAGCGGTGGTTTGTTTGCCGGATCAAGAGCTACCAACTCTTTTTCCGAAGGTAACTGGCTTCAGCAGAGC
GCAGATACCAAATACTGTCCTTCTAGTGTAGCCGTAGTTAGGCCACCACTTCAAGAACTCTGTAGCACCG
CCTACATACCTCGCTCTGCTAATCCTGTTACCAGTGGCTGCTGCCAGTGGCGATAAGTCGTGTCTTACCG
GGTTGGACTCAAGACGATAGTTACCGGATAAGGCGCAGCGGTCGGGCTGAACGGGGGGTTCGTGCACACA
GCCCAGCTTGGAGCGAACGACCTACACCGAACTGAGATACCTACAGCGTGAGCTATGAGAAAGCGCCACG
CTTCCCGAAGGGAGAAAGGCGGACAGGTATCCGGTAAGCGGCAGGGTCGGAACAGGAGAGCGCACGAGGG
AGCTTCCAGGGGGAAACGCCTGGTATCTTTATAGTCCTGTCGGGTTTCGCCACCTCTGACTTGAGCGTCG
ATTTTTGTGATGCTCGTCAGGGGGGCGGAGCCTATGGAAAAACGCCAGCAACGCGGCCTTTTTACGGTTC
CTGGCCTTTTGCTGGCCTTTTGCTCACATGTTCTTTCCTGCGTTATCCCCTGATTCTGTGGATAACCGTA
TTACCGCCTTTGAGTGAGCTGATACCGCTCGCCGCAGCCGAACGACCGAGCGCAGCGAGTCAGTGAGCGA
GGAAGCGGAAGAGCGCCCAATACGCAAACCGCCTCTCCCCGCGCGTTGGCCGATTCATTAATCACTCTGT
GGTCTCAGGAGCGGGCTTGATTCGATATTAATATGGGATGGTGTACAACGGGTGAAATTTTAGAATTGAC
TGGTTTGAGTTGATAATAATTTGCGATAGAACTAGGAGTGAAATCCTAGAATGACAATCAAGTTATTATT
ATACAATTAAATACTACCACAGGTGAAATCCTAGAATTGACGGGTTTGATTCGATATTAATATGGGATGG
TGTACTACGGGTGAAATCCGAGAAACAACAATCAAAATACAATTATACAATATTAAACATTTAACAAAAT
AAACAAATACAACTTAAAACTTTAAAATTTGAGTTATAAAATTTTGTCTCGCGGTGAATTATACATTTAA
ATCAAACAATAGCAGAAATTTATTAAGTCATCCTAAGAAATATTCAATTATTTTTTATTTAATGAAAATA
TAGACCCGCGGTATACCGCGGATTAATATTTAGTGCTATTGATAAATTTATCTCAACGTTCAGCTTTGAC
ATTGTGAAATGCATTATGAGTCATGACTCTGTTTATAGATATTCCTGTTATAGTATTTATTAACCGAAGT
AATGTAAACCAAATTTTAAAAATACATACAAGATAAATAAAAGGTCCAAAACATTATATTTACGGTCATG
CATCTGATTTCTTTTCTTCCAAAAGGAAGGAGCCAAAGCAACCGATCAAGTGGAGACTAGTAAACCATAC
ACAATCACTCATTTCCTCACAAAAGAAAGATAAGATAAGGGTGTCAACACCTTTCCTTAATCATGTGGTA
GTGAACGAGTTATCATGAATCCCGGACCCTTTGATCATTA
Features (pLannotate 1.2.2; 6 found; start..end, strand, type, name):
    126..230     +  promoter       AmpR promoter: bla
    221..301     -  CDS            int (fragment): INT2_ECOLX - Protein inferred from homology: Swiss-Prot protein existence level 3. Putative integrase believed to be involved in the insertion of antibiotic resistance genes into plasmids and transposons. From Escherichia coli.
    387..443     +  CDS            GmR (fragment): gentamycin acetyltransferase; aacC1; confers resistance to gentamycin
    450..1238    +  CDS            aadA: S3AD_ECOLX - Experimental evidence at protein level: Swiss-Prot protein existence level 1. Mediates bacterial resistance to the antibiotics streptomycin and spectinomycin. From Escherichia coli.
   1412..2000    +  rep_origin     ori: high-copy-number ColE1/pMB1/pBR322/pUC origin of replication
   2183..2232    +  CDS            lacI (fragment): lac repressor; lacI; The lac repressor binds to the lac operator to inhibit transcription in E. coli. This inhibition can be relieved by adding lactose or isopropyl-β-D-thiogalactopyranoside (IPTG).
